Addgene plasmid #86335: PX458_MIXL1_1
Purpose: Encodes gRNA for 3' target of human MIXL1
Depositing lab: Eric Mendenhall & Richard M. Myers. Depositing organization: University of Alabama in Huntsville. Publication: CETCh-seq: CRISPR epitope tagging ChIP-seq of DNA-binding proteins. Savic D, Partridge EC, Newberry KM, Smith SB, Meadows SK, Roberts BS, Mackiewicz M, Mendenhall EM, Myers RM. Genome Res. 2015 Sep 9. 10.1101/gr.193540.115 PubMed 26355004.
Backbone
  Vector backbone: PX458
  Vector type: CRISPR
Growth in bacteria
  Bacterial resistance: Ampicillin, 100 μg/mL
  Growth temperature: 37°C
  Growth strain: DH5alpha
  Copy number: High Copy
Gene/Insert
  Gene/Insert name: gRNA against MIXL1
  gRNA/shRNA sequence: GAGGATTCTGGGAGAATTC
  Species: H. sapiens (human)
  Entrez Gene: MIXL1 (a.k.a. MILD1, MIX, MIXL)
  Cloning method: Gibson Cloning
  Sequencing primers: 5′ pBR322ori-F
Terms and licenses: Academic/Nonprofit Terms; Industry Terms: Not Available to Industry
Depositor comments: Note: This plasmid is part of the Mendenhall and Meyers CRISPR-based Tagging system to add a tag (currently using FLAG) to endogenous proteins. Please see https://www.addgene.org/crispr/tagging/ for more details.
How to cite: PX458_MIXL1_1 was a gift from Eric Mendenhall & Richard M. Myers (Addgene plasmid # 86335 ; http://n2t.net/addgene:86335 ; RRID:Addgene_86335)
