[The description below was written by a language model from this plasmid's Addgene catalogue record and pLannotate feature annotations shown in this document.]
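Description:
PX458_MIXL1_1 is a mammalian CRISPR/Cas9 expression plasmid built on the PX458 backbone, carrying a single guide RNA directed at the 3' end of the human MIXL1 gene. It is propagated in E. coli as a high-copy plasmid through a ColE1/pUC-type origin and selected with ampicillin via the β-lactamase gene. The annotation also picks up an M13/f1-type phage origin, a single AAV2 ITR, and small bom and rop fragments, which appear to be backbone remnants rather than functional parts of the design.

The 9.3 kb plasmid contains two expression units. A human U6 RNA polymerase III promoter drives the MIXL1-targeting spacer, which was inserted by Gibson cloning and is fused to the Streptococcus pyogenes guide RNA scaffold; a second partial scaffold fragment is annotated just downstream. A hybrid promoter made of the CMV enhancer, chicken β-actin promoter and a hybrid intron then drives S. pyogenes Cas9. The annotation splits Cas9 into contiguous N- and C-terminal portions that together form the full coding sequence, followed by a nucleoplasmin nuclear localization signal, EGFP and a bGH polyadenylation signal. The element linking Cas9 to EGFP is not annotated in the feature table. EGFP lets transfected cells be identified or sorted by fluorescence.

According to the depositor notes, the plasmid belongs to a CRISPR-based epitope tagging system (CETCh-seq) that adds a tag, currently FLAG, to endogenous proteins. Cutting near the 3' end of MIXL1 would serve this aim by allowing a tag to be inserted at the native locus, so the DNA-binding protein can be profiled by ChIP-seq with a standard anti-tag antibody. The donor template is not part of this plasmid.
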