Features (pLannotate 1.2.2; 19 found; start..end, strand, type, name):
     17..257     +  promoter       U6 promoter: RNA polymerase III promoter for human U6 snRNA
    285..360     +  misc_RNA       gRNA scaffold: guide RNA scaffold for the Streptococcus pyogenes CRISPR/Cas9 system
    367..410     +  misc_RNA       gRNA scaffold (fragment): guide RNA scaffold for the Streptococcus pyogenes CRISPR/Cas9 system
    457..742     +  enhancer       CMV enhancer: human cytomegalovirus immediate early enhancer; contains an 18-bp deletion relative to the standard CMV enhancer
    744..1021    +  promoter       chicken β-actin promoter: No description available
   1022..1250    +  intron         hybrid intron: hybrid between chicken β-actin (CBA) and minute virus of mice (MMV) introns (Gray et al., 2011)
   1388..2989    +  CDS            Cas9(N): N-terminal portion of Streptococcus pyogenes Cas9 (Zetsche et al., 2015)
   2990..5488    +  CDS            Cas9(C): C-terminal portion of Streptococcus pyogenes Cas9 (Zetsche et al., 2015)
   5489..5536    +  CDS            nucleoplasmin NLS: bipartite nuclear localization signal from nucleoplasmin
   5606..6319    +  CDS            EGFP: EGFP is a basic (constitutively fluorescent) green fluorescent protein published in 1996, derived from Aequorea victoria. It is reported to be a rapidly-maturing weak dimer with moderate acid sensitivity.
   6353..6464    +  polyA_signal   bGH poly(A) signal: bovine growth hormone polyadenylation signal
   6569..6709    +  repeat_region  AAV2 ITR: inverted terminal repeat of adeno-associated virus serotype 2 inverted
   6714..6765    -  misc_feature   bom (fragment): basis of mobility region from pBR322
   6784..7164    +  rep_origin     M13 ori (sequence partly withheld): M13 bacteriophage origin of replication; arrow indicates direction of (+) strand synthesis
   7240..7289    -  misc_feature   bom (fragment): basis of mobility region from pBR322
   7391..7426    -  CDS            rop (fragment): Rop protein, which maintains plasmids at low copy number; rop
   7521..7625    +  promoter       AmpR promoter: bla
   7626..8486    +  CDS            AmpR: β-lactamase; bla; confers resistance to ampicillin, carbenicillin, and related antibiotics
   8657..9245    +  rep_origin     ori: high-copy-number ColE1/pMB1/pBR322/pUC origin of replication
>Addgene plasmid #86335 | PX458_MIXL1_1 | depositor full sequence | sequence record 168216 | Full Sequence
TTTTGCTCACATGTNNGAGGGCCTATTTCCCATGATTCCTTCATATTTGCATATACGATACAAGGCTGTT
AGAGAGATAATTGGAATTAATTTGACTGTAAACACAAAGATATTAGTACAAAATACGTGACGTAGAAAGT
AATAATTTCTTGGGTAGTTTGCAGTTTTAAAATTATGTTTTAAAATGGACTATCATATGCTTACCGTAAC
TTGAAAGTATTTCGATTTCTTGGCTTTATATATCTTGTGGAAAGGACGAAACACCGAGGATTCTGGGAGA
ATTCGTTTTAGAGCTAGAAATAGCAAGTTAAAATAAGGCTAGTCCGTTATCAACTTGAAAAAGTGGCACC
GAGTCGGTGCTTTTTTGTTTTAGAGCTAGAAATAGCAAGTTAAAATAAGGCTAGTCCGTTTTTAGCGCGT
GCGCCAATTCTGCAGACAAATGGCTCTAGAGGTACCCGTTACATAACTTACGGTAAATGGCCCGCCTGGC
TGACCGCCCAACGACCCCCGCCCATTGACGTCAATAGTAACGCCAATAGGGACTTTCCATTGACGTCAAT
GGGTGGAGTATTTACGGTAAACTGCCCACTTGGCAGTACATCAAGTGTATCATATGCCAAGTACGCCCCC
TATTGACGTCAATGACGGTAAATGGCCCGCCTGGCATTGTGCCCAGTACATGACCTTATGGGACTTTCCT
ACTTGGCAGTACATCTACGTATTAGTCATCGCTATTACCATGGTCGAGGTGAGCCCCACGTTCTGCTTCA
CTCTCCCCATCTCCCCCCCCTCCCCACCCCCAATTTTGTATTTATTTATTTTTTAATTATTTTGTGCAGC
GATGGGGGCGGGGGGGGGGGGGGGGCGCGCGCCAGGCGGGGCGGGGCGGGGCGAGGGGCGGGGCGGGGCG
AGGCGGAGAGGTGCGGCGGCAGCCAATCAGAGCGGCGCGCTCCGAAAGTTTCCTTTTATGGCGAGGCGGC
GGCGGCGGCGGCCCTATAAAAAGCGAAGCGCGCGGCGGGCGGGAGTCGCTGCGACGCTGCCTTCGCCCCG
TGCCCCGCTCCGCCGCCGCCTCGCGCCGCCCGCCCCGGCTCTGACTGACCGCGTTACTCCCACAGGTGAG
CGGGCGGGACGGCCCTTCTCCTCCGGGCTGTAATTAGCTGAGCAAGAGGTAAGGGTTTAAGGGATGGTTG
GTTGGTGGGGTATTAATGTTTAATTACCTGGAGCACCTGCCTGAAATCACTTTTTTTCAGGTTGGACCGG
TGCCACCATGGACTATAAGGACCACGACGGAGACTACAAGGATCATGATATTGATTACAAAGACGATGAC
GATAAGATGGCCCCAAAGAAGAAGCGGAAGGTCGGTATCCACGGAGTCCCAGCAGCCGACAAGAAGTACA
GCATCGGCCTGGACATCGGCACCAACTCTGTGGGCTGGGCCGTGATCACCGACGAGTACAAGGTGCCCAG
CAAGAAATTCAAGGTGCTGGGCAACACCGACCGGCACAGCATCAAGAAGAACCTGATCGGAGCCCTGCTG
TTCGACAGCGGCGAAACAGCCGAGGCCACCCGGCTGAAGAGAACCGCCAGAAGAAGATACACCAGACGGA
AGAACCGGATCTGCTATCTGCAAGAGATCTTCAGCAACGAGATGGCCAAGGTGGACGACAGCTTCTTCCA
CAGACTGGAAGAGTCCTTCCTGGTGGAAGAGGATAAGAAGCACGAGCGGCACCCCATCTTCGGCAACATC
GTGGACGAGGTGGCCTACCACGAGAAGTACCCCACCATCTACCACCTGAGAAAGAAACTGGTGGACAGCA
CCGACAAGGCCGACCTGCGGCTGATCTATCTGGCCCTGGCCCACATGATCAAGTTCCGGGGCCACTTCCT
GATCGAGGGCGACCTGAACCCCGACAACAGCGACGTGGACAAGCTGTTCATCCAGCTGGTGCAGACCTAC
AACCAGCTGTTCGAGGAAAACCCCATCAACGCCAGCGGCGTGGACGCCAAGGCCATCCTGTCTGCCAGAC
TGAGCAAGAGCAGACGGCTGGAAAATCTGATCGCCCAGCTGCCCGGCGAGAAGAAGAATGGCCTGTTCGG
AAACCTGATTGCCCTGAGCCTGGGCCTGACCCCCAACTTCAAGAGCAACTTCGACCTGGCCGAGGATGCC
AAACTGCAGCTGAGCAAGGACACCTACGACGACGACCTGGACAACCTGCTGGCCCAGATCGGCGACCAGT
ACGCCGACCTGTTTCTGGCCGCCAAGAACCTGTCCGACGCCATCCTGCTGAGCGACATCCTGAGAGTGAA
CACCGAGATCACCAAGGCCCCCCTGAGCGCCTCTATGATCAAGAGATACGACGAGCACCACCAGGACCTG
ACCCTGCTGAAAGCTCTCGTGCGGCAGCAGCTGCCTGAGAAGTACAAAGAGATTTTCTTCGACCAGAGCA
AGAACGGCTACGCCGGCTACATTGACGGCGGAGCCAGCCAGGAAGAGTTCTACAAGTTCATCAAGCCCAT
CCTGGAAAAGATGGACGGCACCGAGGAACTGCTCGTGAAGCTGAACAGAGAGGACCTGCTGCGGAAGCAG
CGGACCTTCGACAACGGCAGCATCCCCCACCAGATCCACCTGGGAGAGCTGCACGCCATTCTGCGGCGGC
AGGAAGATTTTTACCCATTCCTGAAGGACAACCGGGAAAAGATCGAGAAGATCCTGACCTTCCGCATCCC
CTACTACGTGGGCCCTCTGGCCAGGGGAAACAGCAGATTCGCCTGGATGACCAGAAAGAGCGAGGAAACC
ATCACCCCCTGGAACTTCGAGGAAGTGGTGGACAAGGGCGCTTCCGCCCAGAGCTTCATCGAGCGGATGA
CCAACTTCGATAAGAACCTGCCCAACGAGAAGGTGCTGCCCAAGCACAGCCTGCTGTACGAGTACTTCAC
CGTGTATAACGAGCTGACCAAAGTGAAATACGTGACCGAGGGAATGAGAAAGCCCGCCTTCCTGAGCGGC
GAGCAGAAAAAGGCCATCGTGGACCTGCTGTTCAAGACCAACCGGAAAGTGACCGTGAAGCAGCTGAAAG
AGGACTACTTCAAGAAAATCGAGTGCTTCGACTCCGTGGAAATCTCCGGCGTGGAAGATCGGTTCAACGC
CTCCCTGGGCACATACCACGATCTGCTGAAAATTATCAAGGACAAGGACTTCCTGGACAATGAGGAAAAC
GAGGACATTCTGGAAGATATCGTGCTGACCCTGACACTGTTTGAGGACAGAGAGATGATCGAGGAACGGC
TGAAAACCTATGCCCACCTGTTCGACGACAAAGTGATGAAGCAGCTGAAGCGGCGGAGATACACCGGCTG
GGGCAGGCTGAGCCGGAAGCTGATCAACGGCATCCGGGACAAGCAGTCCGGCAAGACAATCCTGGATTTC
CTGAAGTCCGACGGCTTCGCCAACAGAAACTTCATGCAGCTGATCCACGACGACAGCCTGACCTTTAAAG
AGGACATCCAGAAAGCCCAGGTGTCCGGCCAGGGCGATAGCCTGCACGAGCACATTGCCAATCTGGCCGG
CAGCCCCGCCATTAAGAAGGGCATCCTGCAGACAGTGAAGGTGGTGGACGAGCTCGTGAAAGTGATGGGC
CGGCACAAGCCCGAGAACATCGTGATCGAAATGGCCAGAGAGAACCAGACCACCCAGAAGGGACAGAAGA
ACAGCCGCGAGAGAATGAAGCGGATCGAAGAGGGCATCAAAGAGCTGGGCAGCCAGATCCTGAAAGAACA
CCCCGTGGAAAACACCCAGCTGCAGAACGAGAAGCTGTACCTGTACTACCTGCAGAATGGGCGGGATATG
TACGTGGACCAGGAACTGGACATCAACCGGCTGTCCGACTACGATGTGGACCATATCGTGCCTCAGAGCT
TTCTGAAGGACGACTCCATCGACAACAAGGTGCTGACCAGAAGCGACAAGAACCGGGGCAAGAGCGACAA
CGTGCCCTCCGAAGAGGTCGTGAAGAAGATGAAGAACTACTGGCGGCAGCTGCTGAACGCCAAGCTGATT
ACCCAGAGAAAGTTCGACAATCTGACCAAGGCCGAGAGAGGCGGCCTGAGCGAACTGGATAAGGCCGGCT
TCATCAAGAGACAGCTGGTGGAAACCCGGCAGATCACAAAGCACGTGGCACAGATCCTGGACTCCCGGAT
GAACACTAAGTACGACGAGAATGACAAGCTGATCCGGGAAGTGAAAGTGATCACCCTGAAGTCCAAGCTG
GTGTCCGATTTCCGGAAGGATTTCCAGTTTTACAAAGTGCGCGAGATCAACAACTACCACCACGCCCACG
ACGCCTACCTGAACGCCGTCGTGGGAACCGCCCTGATCAAAAAGTACCCTAAGCTGGAAAGCGAGTTCGT
GTACGGCGACTACAAGGTGTACGACGTGCGGAAGATGATCGCCAAGAGCGAGCAGGAAATCGGCAAGGCT
ACCGCCAAGTACTTCTTCTACAGCAACATCATGAACTTTTTCAAGACCGAGATTACCCTGGCCAACGGCG
AGATCCGGAAGCGGCCTCTGATCGAGACAAACGGCGAAACCGGGGAGATCGTGTGGGATAAGGGCCGGGA
TTTTGCCACCGTGCGGAAAGTGCTGAGCATGCCCCAAGTGAATATCGTGAAAAAGACCGAGGTGCAGACA
GGCGGCTTCAGCAAAGAGTCTATCCTGCCCAAGAGGAACAGCGATAAGCTGATCGCCAGAAAGAAGGACT
GGGACCCTAAGAAGTACGGCGGCTTCGACAGCCCCACCGTGGCCTATTCTGTGCTGGTGGTGGCCAAAGT
GGAAAAGGGCAAGTCCAAGAAACTGAAGAGTGTGAAAGAGCTGCTGGGGATCACCATCATGGAAAGAAGC
AGCTTCGAGAAGAATCCCATCGACTTTCTGGAAGCCAAGGGCTACAAAGAAGTGAAAAAGGACCTGATCA
TCAAGCTGCCTAAGTACTCCCTGTTCGAGCTGGAAAACGGCCGGAAGAGAATGCTGGCCTCTGCCGGCGA
ACTGCAGAAGGGAAACGAACTGGCCCTGCCCTCCAAATATGTGAACTTCCTGTACCTGGCCAGCCACTAT
GAGAAGCTGAAGGGCTCCCCCGAGGATAATGAGCAGAAACAGCTGTTTGTGGAACAGCACAAGCACTACC
TGGACGAGATCATCGAGCAGATCAGCGAGTTCTCCAAGAGAGTGATCCTGGCCGACGCTAATCTGGACAA
AGTGCTGTCCGCCTACAACAAGCACCGGGATAAGCCCATCAGAGAGCAGGCCGAGAATATCATCCACCTG
TTTACCCTGACCAATCTGGGAGCCCCTGCCGCCTTCAAGTACTTTGACACCACCATCGACCGGAAGAGGT
ACACCAGCACCAAAGAGGTGCTGGACGCCACCCTGATCCACCAGAGCATCACCGGCCTGTACGAGACACG
GATCGACCTGTCTCAGCTGGGAGGCGACAAAAGGCCGGCGGCCACGAAAAAGGCCGGCCAGGCAAAAAAG
AAAAAGGAATTCGGCAGTGGAGAGGGCAGAGGAAGTCTGCTAACATGCGGTGACGTCGAGGAGAATCCTG
GCCCAGTGAGCAAGGGCGAGGAGCTGTTCACCGGGGTGGTGCCCATCCTGGTCGAGCTGGACGGCGACGT
AAACGGCCACAAGTTCAGCGTGTCCGGCGAGGGCGAGGGCGATGCCACCTACGGCAAGCTGACCCTGAAG
TTCATCTGCACCACCGGCAAGCTGCCCGTGCCCTGGCCCACCCTCGTGACCACCCTGACCTACGGCGTGC
AGTGCTTCAGCCGCTACCCCGACCACATGAAGCAGCACGACTTCTTCAAGTCCGCCATGCCCGAAGGCTA
CGTCCAGGAGCGCACCATCTTCTTCAAGGACGACGGCAACTACAAGACCCGCGCCGAGGTGAAGTTCGAG
GGCGACACCCTGGTGAACCGCATCGAGCTGAAGGGCATCGACTTCAAGGAGGACGGCAACATCCTGGGGC
ACAAGCTGGAGTACAACTACAACAGCCACAACGTCTATATCATGGCCGACAAGCAGAAGAACGGCATCAA
GGTGAACTTCAAGATCCGCCACAACATCGAGGACGGCAGCGTGCAGCTCGCCGACCACTACCAGCAGAAC
ACCCCCATCGGCGACGGCCCCGTGCTGCTGCCCGACAACCACTACCTGAGCACCCAGTCCGCCCTGAGCA
AAGACCCCAACGAGAAGCGCGATCACATGGTCCTGCTGGAGTTCGTGACCGCCGCCGGGATCACTCTCGG
CATGGACGAGCTGTACAAGGAATTCTAACTAGAGCTCGCTGATCAGCCTCGACTGTGCCTTCTAGTTGCC
AGCCATCTGTTGTTTGCCCCTCCCCCGTGCCTTCCTTGACCCTGGAAGGTGCCACTCCCACTGTCCTTTC
CTAATAAAATGAGGAAATTGCATCGCATTGTCTGAGTAGGTGTCATTCTATTCTGGGGGGTGGGGTGGGG
CAGGACAGCAAGGGGGAGGATTGGGAAGAGAATAGCAGGCATGCTGGGGAGCGGCCGCAGGAACCCCTAG
TGATGGAGTTGGCCACTCCCTCTCTGCGCGCTCGCTCGCTCACTGAGGCCGGGCGACCAAAGGTCGCCCG
ACGCCCGGGCTTTGCCCGGGCGGCCTCAGTGAGCGAGCGAGCGCGCAGCTGCCTGCAGGGGCGCCTGATG
CGGTATTTTCTCCTTACGCATCTGTGCGGTATTTCACACCGCATA
[142 nt withheld, positions 6766-6907]
C
[141 nt withheld, positions 6909-7049]
CCTTTGACGTTGGAGTCCACGTTCTTT
[37 nt withheld, positions 7077-7113]
ACCCTATCTCGGGCTATTCTTTTGATTTATAAGGGATTTTGCCGATTTCGGCCTATTGGTTAAAAAATGA
GCTGATTTAACAAAAATTTAACGCGAATTTTAACAAAATATTAACGTTTACAATTTTATGGTGCACTCTC
AGTACAATCTGCTCTGATGCCGCATAGTTAAGCCAGCCCCGACACCCGCCAACACCCGCTGACGCGCCCT
GACGGGCTTGTCTGCTCCCGGCATCCGCTTACAGACAAGCTGTGACCGTCTCCGGGAGCTGCATGTGTCA
GAGGTTTTCACCGTCATCACCGAAACGCGCGAGACGAAAGGGCCTCGTGATACGCCTATTTTTATAGGTT
AATGTCATGATAATAATGGTTTCTTAGACGTCAGGTGGCACTTTTCGGGGAAATGTGCGCGGAACCCCTA
TTTGTTTATTTTTCTAAATACATTCAAATATGTATCCGCTCATGAGACAATAACCCTGATAAATGCTTCA
ATAATATTGAAAAAGGAAGAGTATGAGTATTCAACATTTCCGTGTCGCCCTTATTCCCTTTTTTGCGGCA
TTTTGCCTTCCTGTTTTTGCTCACCCAGAAACGCTGGTGAAAGTAAAAGATGCTGAAGATCAGTTGGGTG
CACGAGTGGGTTACATCGAACTGGATCTCAACAGCGGTAAGATCCTTGAGAGTTTTCGCCCCGAAGAACG
TTTTCCAATGATGAGCACTTTTAAAGTTCTGCTATGTGGCGCGGTATTATCCCGTATTGACGCCGGGCAA
GAGCAACTCGGTCGCCGCATACACTATTCTCAGAATGACTTGGTTGAGTACTCACCAGTCACAGAAAAGC
ATCTTACGGATGGCATGACAGTAAGAGAATTATGCAGTGCTGCCATAACCATGAGTGATAACACTGCGGC
CAACTTACTTCTGACAACGATCGGAGGACCGAAGGAGCTAACCGCTTTTTTGCACAACATGGGGGATCAT
GTAACTCGCCTTGATCGTTGGGAACCGGAGCTGAATGAAGCCATACCAAACGACGAGCGTGACACCACGA
TGCCTGTAGCAATGGCAACAACGTTGCGCAAACTATTAACTGGCGAACTACTTACTCTAGCTTCCCGGCA
ACAATTAATAGACTGGATGGAGGCGGATAAAGTTGCAGGACCACTTCTGCGCTCGGCCCTTCCGGCTGGC
TGGTTTATTGCTGATAAATCTGGAGCCGGTGAGCGTGGAAGCCGCGGTATCATTGCAGCACTGGGGCCAG
ATGGTAAGCCCTCCCGTATCGTAGTTATCTACACGACGGGGAGTCAGGCAACTATGGATGAACGAAATAG
ACAGATCGCTGAGATAGGTGCCTCACTGATTAAGCATTGGTAACTGTCAGACCAAGTTTACTCATATATA
CTTTAGATTGATTTAAAACTTCATTTTTAATTTAAAAGGATCTAGGTGAAGATCCTTTTTGATAATCTCA
TGACCAAAATCCCTTAACGTGAGTTTTCGTTCCACTGAGCGTCAGACCCCGTAGAAAAGATCAAAGGATC
TTCTTGAGATCCTTTTTTTCTGCGCGTAATCTGCTGCTTGCAAACAAAAAAACCACCGCTACCAGCGGTG
GTTTGTTTGCCGGATCAAGAGCTACCAACTCTTTTTCCGAAGGTAACTGGCTTCAGCAGAGCGCAGATAC
CAAATACTGTCCTTCTAGTGTAGCCGTAGTTAGGCCACCACTTCAAGAACTCTGTAGCACCGCCTACATA
CCTCGCTCTGCTAATCCTGTTACCAGTGGCTGCTGCCAGTGGCGATAAGTCGTGTCTTACCGGGTTGGAC
TCAAGACGATAGTTACCGGATAAGGCGCAGCGGTCGGGCTGAACGGGGGGTTCGTGCACACAGCCCAGCT
TGGAGCGAACGACCTACACCGAACTGAGATACCTACAGCGTGAGCTATGAGAAAGCGCCACGCTTCCCGA
AGGGAGAAAGGCGGACAGGTATCCGGTAAGCGGCAGGGTCGGAACAGGAGAGCGCACGAGGGAGCTTCCA
GGGGGAAACGCCTGGTATCTTTATAGTCCTGTCGGGTTTCGCCACCTCTGACTTGAGCGTCGATTTTTGT
GATGCTCGTCAGGGGGGCGGAGCCTATGGAAAAACGCCAGCAACGCGGCCTTTTTACGGTTCCTGGCCTT
TTGCTGGCC
