>Addgene plasmid #86335 | PX458_MIXL1_1 | addgene partial sequence | sequence record 170876 | Addgene Partial NGS Result
GACTATAAGGACCACGACGGAGACTACAAGGATCATGATATTGATTACAAAGACGATGACGATAAGATGG
CCCCAAAGAAGAAGCGGAAGGTCGGTATCCACGGAGTCCCAGCAGCCGACAAGAAGTACAGCATCGGCCT
GGACATCGGCACCAACTCTGTGGGCTGGGCCGTGATCACCGACGAGTACAAGGTGCCCAGCAAGAAATTC
AAGGTGCTGGGCAACACCGACCGGCACAGCATCAAGAAGAACCTGATCGGAGCCCTGCTGTTCGACAGCG
GCGAAACAGCCGAGGCCACCCGGCTGAAGAGAACCGCCAGAAGAAGATACACCAGACGGAAGAACCGGAT
CTGCTATCTGCAAGAGATCTTCAGCAACGAGATGGCCAAGGTGGACGACAGCTTCTTCCACAGACTGGAA
GAGTCCTTCCTGGTGGAAGAGGATAAGAAGCACGAGCGGCACCCCATCTTCGGCAACATCGTGGACGAGG
TGGCCTACCACGAGAAGTACCCCACCATCTACCACCTGAGAAAGAAACTGGTGGACAGCACCGACAAGGC
CGACCTGCGGCTGATCTATCTGGCCCTGGCCCACATGATCAAGTTCCGGGGCCACTTCCTGATCGAGGGC
GACCTGAACCCCGACAACAGCGACGTGGACAAGCTGTTCATCCAGCTGGTGCAGACCTACAACCAGCTGT
TCGAGGAAAACCCCATCAACGCCAGCGGCGTGGACGCCAAGGCCATCCTGTCTGCCAGACTGAGCAAGAG
CAGACGGCTGGAAAATCTGATCGCCCAGCTGCCCGGCGAGAAGAAGAATGGCCTGTTCGGAAACCTGATT
GCCCTGAGCCTGGGCCTGACCCCCAACTTCAAGAGCAACTTCGACCTGGCCGAGGATGCCAAACTGCAGC
TGAGCAAGGACACCTACGACGACGACCTGGACAACCTGCTGGCCCAGATCGGCGACCAGTACGCCGACCT
GTTTCTGGCCGCCAAGAACCTGTCCGACGCCATCCTGCTGAGCGACATCCTGAGAGTGAACACCGAGATC
ACCAAGGCCCCCCTGAGCGCCTCTATGATCAAGAGATACGACGAGCACCACCAGGACCTGACCCTGCTGA
AAGCTCTCGTGCGGCAGCAGCTGCCTGAGAAGTACAAAGAGATTTTCTTCGACCAGAGCAAGAACGGCTA
CGCCGGCTACATTGACGGCGGAGCCAGCCAGGAAGAGTTCTACAAGTTCATCAAGCCCATCCTGGAAAAG
ATGGACGGCACCGAGGAACTGCTCGTGAAGCTGAACAGAGAGGACCTGCTGCGGAAGCAGCGGACCTTCG
ACAACGGCAGCATCCCCCACCAGATCCACCTGGGAGAGCTGCACGCCATTCTGCGGCGGCAGGAAGATTT
TTACCCATTCCTGAAGGACAACCGGGAAAAGATCGAGAAGATCCTGACCTTCCGCATCCCCTACTACGTG
GGCCCTCTGGCCAGGGGAAACAGCAGATTCGCCTGGATGACCAGAAAGAGCGAGGAAACCATCACCCCCT
GGAACTTCGAGGAAGTGGTGGACAAGGGCGCTTCCGCCCAGAGCTTCATCGAGCGGATGACCAACTTCGA
TAAGAACCTGCCCAACGAGAAGGTGCTGCCCAAGCACAGCCTGCTGTACGAGTACTTCACCGTGTATAAC
GAGCTGACCAAAGTGAAATACGTGACCGAGGGAATGAGAAAGCCCGCCTTCCTGAGCGGCGAGCAGAAAA
AGGCCATCGTGGACCTGCTGTTCAAGACCAACCGGAAAGTGACCGTGAAGCAGCTGAAAGAGGACTACTT
CAAGAAAATCGAGTGCTTCGACTCCGTGGAAATCTCCGGCGTGGAAGATCGGTTCAACGCCTCCCTGGGC
ACATACCACGATCTGCTGAAAATTATCAAGGACAAGGACTTCCTGGACAATGAGGAAAACGAGGACATTC
TGGAAGATATCGTGCTGACCCTGACACTGTTTGAGGACAGAGAGATGATCGAGGAACGGCTGAAAACCTA
TGCCCACCTGTTCGACGACAAAGTGATGAAGCAGCTGAAGCGGCGGAGATACACCGGCTGGGGCAGGCTG
AGCCGGAAGCTGATCAACGGCATCCGGGACAAGCAGTCCGGCAAGACAATCCTGGATTTCCTGAAGTCCG
ACGGCTTCGCCAACAGAAACTTCATGCAGCTGATCCACGACGACAGCCTGACCTTTAAAGAGGACATCCA
GAAAGCCCAGGTGTCCGGCCAGGGCGATAGCCTGCACGAGCACATTGCCAATCTGGCCGGCAGCCCCGCC
ATTAAGAAGGGCATCCTGCAGACAGTGAAGGTGGTGGACGAGCTCGTGAAAGTGATGGGCCGGCACAAGC
CCGAGAACATCGTGATCGAAATGGCCAGAGAGAACCAGACCACCCAGAAGGGACAGAAGAACAGCCGCGA
GAGAATGAAGCGGATCGAAGAGGGCATCAAAGAGCTGGGCAGCCAGATCCTGAAAGAACACCCCGTGGAA
AACACCCAGCTGCAGAACGAGAAGCTGTACCTGTACTACCTGCAGAATGGGCGGGATATGTACGTGGACC
AGGAACTGGACATCAACCGGCTGTCCGACTACGATGTGGACCATATCGTGCCTCAGAGCTTTCTGAAGGA
CGACTCCATCGACAACAAGGTGCTGACCAGAAGCGACAAGAACCGGGGCAAGAGCGACAACGTGCCCTCC
GAAGAGGTCGTGAAGAAGATGAAGAACTACTGGCGGCAGCTGCTGAACGCCAAGCTGATTACCCAGAGAA
AGTTCGACAATCTGACCAAGGCCGAGAGAGGCGGCCTGAGCGAACTGGATAAGGCCGGCTTCATCAAGAG
ACAGCTGGTGGAAACCCGGCAGATCACAAAGCACGTGGCACAGATCCTGGACTCCCGGATGAACACTAAG
TACGACGAGAATGACAAGCTGATCCGGGAAGTGAAAGTGATCACCCTGAAGTCCAAGCTGGTGTCCGATT
TCCGGAAGGATTTCCAGTTTTACAAAGTGCGCGAGATCAACAACTACCACCACGCCCACGACGCCTACCT
GAACGCCGTCGTGGGAACCGCCCTGATCAAAAAGTACCCTAAGCTGGAAAGCGAGTTCGTGTACGGCGAC
TACAAGGTGTACGACGTGCGGAAGATGATCGCCAAGAGCGAGCAGGAAATCGGCAAGGCTACCGCCAAGT
ACTTCTTCTACAGCAACATCATGAACTTTTTCAAGACCGAGATTACCCTGGCCAACGGCGAGATCCGGAA
GCGGCCTCTGATCGAGACAAACGGCGAAACCGGGGAGATCGTGTGGGATAAGGGCCGGGATTTTGCCACC
GTGCGGAAAGTGCTGAGCATGCCCCAAGTGAATATCGTGAAAAAGACCGAGGTGCAGACAGGCGGCTTCA
GCAAAGAGTCTATCCTGCCCAAGAGGAACAGCGATAAGCTGATCGCCAGAAAGAAGGACTGGGACCCTAA
GAAGTACGGCGGCTTCGACAGCCCCACCGTGGCCTATTCTGTGCTGGTGGTGGCCAAAGTGGAAAAGGGC
AAGTCCAAGAAACTGAAGAGTGTGAAAGAGCTGCTGGGGATCACCATCATGGAAAGAAGCAGCTTCGAGA
AGAATCCCATCGACTTTCTGGAAGCCAAGGGCTACAAAGAAGTGAAAAAGGACCTGATCATCAAGCTGCC
TAAGTACTCCCTGTTCGAGCTGGAAAACGGCCGGAAGAGAATGCTGGCCTCTGCCGGCGAACTGCAGAAG
GGAAACGAACTGGCCCTGCCCTCCAAATATGTGAACTTCCTGTACCTGGCCAGCCACTATGAGAAGCTGA
AGGGCTCCCCCGAGGATAATGAGCAGAAACAGCTGTTTGTGGAACAGCACAAGCACTACCTGGACGAGAT
CATCGAGCAGATCAGCGAGTTCTCCAAGAGAGTGATCCTGGCCGACGCTAATCTGGACAAAGTGCTGTCC
GCCTACAACAAGCACCGGGATAAGCCCATCAGAGAGCAGGCCGAGAATATCATCCACCTGTTTACCCTGA
CCAATCTGGGAGCCCCTGCCGCCTTCAAGTACTTTGACACCACCATCGACCGGAAGAGGTACACCAGCAC
CAAAGAGGTGCTGGACGCCACCCTGATCCACCAGAGCATCACCGGCCTGTACGAGACACGGATCGACCTG
TCTCAGCTGGGAGGCGACAAAAGGCCGGCGGCCACGAAAAAGGCCGGCCAGGCAAAAAAGAAAAAGGAAT
TCGGCAGTGGAGAGGGCAGAGGAAGTCTGCTAACATGCGGTGACGTCGAGGAGAATCCTGGCCCAGTGAG
CAAGGGCGAGGAGCTGTTCACCGGGGTGGTGCCCATCCTGGTCGAGCTGGACGGCGACGTAAACGGCCAC
AAGTTCAGCGTGTCCGGCGAGGGCGAGGGCGATGCCACCTACGGCAAGCTGACCCTGAAGTTCATCTGCA
CCACCGGCAAGCTGCCCGTGCCCTGGCCCACCCTCGTGACCACCCTGACCTACGGCGTGCAGTGCTTCAG
CCGCTACCCCGACCACATGAAGCAGCACGACTTCTTCAAGTCCGCCATGCCCGAAGGCTACGTCCAGGAG
CGCACCATCTTCTTCAAGGACGACGGCAACTACAAGACCCGCGCCGAGGTGAAGTTCGAGGGCGACACCC
TGGTGAACCGCATCGAGCTGAAGGGCATCGACTTCAAGGAGGACGGCAACATCCTGGGGCACAAGCTGGA
GTACAACTACAACAGCCACAACGTCTATATCATGGCCGACAAGCAGAAGAACGGCATCAAGGTGAACTTC
AAGATCCGCCACAACATCGAGGACGGCAGCGTGCAGCTCGCCGACCACTACCAGCAGAACACCCCCATCG
GCGACGGCCCCGTGCTGCTGCCCGACAACCACTACCTGAGCACCCAGTCCGCCCTGAGCAAAGACCCCAA
CGAGAAGCGCGATCACATGGTCCTGCTGGAGTTCGTGACCGCCGCCGGGATCACTCTCGGCATGGACGAG
CTGTACAAGGAATTCTAACTAGAGCTCGCTGATCAGCCTCGACTGTGCCTTCTAGTTGCCAGCCATCTGT
TGTTTGCCCCTCCCCCGTGCCTTCCTTGACCCTGGAAGGTGCCACTCCCACTGTCCTTTCCTAATAAAAT
GAGGAAATTGCATCGCATTGTCTGAGTAGGTGTCATTCTATTCTGGGGGGTGGGGTGGGGCAGGACAGCA
AGGGGGAGGATTGGGAAGAGAATAGCAGGCATGCTGGGGAGCGGCCGCAGGAACCCCTAGTGATGGAGTT
GGCCACTCCCTCTCTGCGCGCTCGCTCGCTCACTGAGGCCGGGCGACCAAAGGTCGCCCGACGCCCGGGC
TTTGCCCGGGCGGCCTCAGTGAGCGAGCGAGCGCGCAGCTGCCTGCAGGGGCGCCTGATGCGGTATTTTC
TCCTTACGCATCTGTGCGGTATTTCACACCGCATA
[95 nt withheld, positions 5496-5590]
T
[46 nt withheld, positions 5592-5637]
C
[141 nt withheld, positions 5639-5779]
CCTTTGACGTTGGAGTCCACGTTCTTT
[37 nt withheld, positions 5807-5843]
ACTCTATCTCGGGCTATTCTTTTGATTTATAAGGGATTTTGCCGATTTCGGTCTATTGGTTAAAAAATGA
GCTGATTTAACAAAAATTTAACGCGAATTTTAACAAAATATTAACGTTTACAATTTTATGGTGCACTCTC
AGTACAATCTGCTCTGATGCCGCATAGTTAAGCCAGCCCCGACACCCGCCAACACCCGCTGACGCGCCCT
GACGGGCTTGTCTGCTCCCGGCATCCGCTTACAGACAAGCTGTGACCGTCTCCGGGAGCTGCATGTGTCA
GAGGTTTTCACCGTCATCACCGAAACGCGCGAGACGAAAGGGCCTCGTGATACGCCTATTTTTATAGGTT
AATGTCATGATAATAATGGTTTCTTAGACGTCAGGTGGCACTTTTCGGGGAAATGTGCGCGGAACCCCTA
TTTGTTTATTTTTCTAAATACATTCAAATATGTATCCGCTCATGAGACAATAACCCTGATAAATGCTTCA
ATAATATTGAAAAAGGAAGAGTATGAGTATTCAACATTTCCGTGTCGCCCTTATTCCCTTTTTTGCGGCA
TTTTGCCTTCCTGTTTTTGCTCACCCAGAAACGCTGGTGAAAGTAAAAGATGCTGAAGATCAGTTGGGTG
CACGAGTGGGTTACATCGAACTGGATCTCAACAGCGGTAAGATCCTTGAGAGTTTTCGCCCCGAAGAACG
TTTTCCAATGATGAGCACTTTTAAAGTTCTGCTATGTGGCGCGGTATTATCCCGTATTGACGCCGGGCAA
GAGCAACTCGGTCGCCGCATACACTATTCTCAGAATGACTTGGTTGAGTACTCACCAGTCACAGAAAAGC
ATCTTACGGATGGCATGACAGTAAGAGAATTATGCAGTGCTGCCATAACCATGAGTGATAACACTGCGGC
CAACTTACTTCTGACAACGATCGGAGGACCGAAGGAGCTAACCGCTTTTTTGCACAACATGGGGGATCAT
GTAACTCGCCTTGATCGTTGGGAACCGGAGCTGAATGAAGCCATACCAAACGACGAGCGTGACACCACGA
TGCCTGTAGCAATGGCAACAACGTTGCGCAAACTATTAACTGGCGAACTACTTACTCTAGCTTCCCGGCA
ACAATTAATAGACTGGATGGAGGCGGATAAAGTTGCAGGACCACTTCTGCGCTCGGCCCTTCCGGCTGGC
TGGTTTATTGCTGATAAATCTGGAGCCGGTGAGCGTGGAAGCCGCGGTATCATTGCAGCACTGGGGCCAG
ATGGTAAGCCCTCCCGTATCGTAGTTATCTACACGACGGGGAGTCAGGCAACTATGGATGAACGAAATAG
ACAGATCGCTGAGATAGGTGCCTCACTGATTAAGCATTGGTAACTGTCAGACCAAGTTTACTCATATATA
CTTTAGATTGATTTAAAACTTCATTTTTAATTTAAAAGGATCTAGGTGAAGATCCTTTTTGATAATCTCA
TGACCAAAATCCCTTAACGTGAGTTTTCGTTCCACTGAGCGTCAGACCCCGTAGAAAAGATCAAAGGATC
TTCTTGAGATCCTTTTTTTCTGCGCGTAATCTGCTGCTTGCAAACAAAAAAACCACCGCTACCAGCGGTG
GTTTGTTTGCCGGATCAAGAGCTACCAACTCTTTTTCCGAAGGTAACTGGCTTCAGCAGAGCGCAGATAC
CAAATACTGTTCTTCTAGTGTAGCCGTAGTTAGGCCACCACTTCAAGAACTCTGTAGCACCGCCTACATA
CCTCGCTCTGCTAATCCTGTTACCAGTGGCTGCTGCCAGTGGCGATAAGTCGTGTCTTACCGGGTTGGAC
TCAAGACGATAGTTACCGGATAAGGCGCAGCGGTCGGGCTGAACGGGGGGTTCGTGCACACAGCCCAGCT
TGGAGCGAACGACCTACACCGAACTGAGATACCTACAGCGTGAGCTATGAGAAAGCGCCACGCTTCCCGA
AGGGAGAAAGGCGGACAGGTATCCGGTAAGCGGCAGGGTCGGAACAGGAGAGCGCACGAGGGAGCTTCCA
GGGGGAAACGCCTGGTATCTTTATAGTCCTGTCGGGTTTCGCCACCTCTGACTTGAGCGTCGATTTTTGT
GATGCTCGTCAGGGGGGCGGAGCCTATGGAAAAACGCCAGCAACGCGGCCTTTTTACGGTTCCTGGCCTT
TTGCTGGCCTTTTGCTCACATGTGAGGGCCTATTTCCCATGATTCCTTCATATTTGCATATACGATACAA
GGCTGTTAGAGAGATAATTGGAATTAATTTGACTGTAAACACAAAGATATTAGTACAAAATACGTGACGT
AGAAAGTAATAATTTCTTGGGTAGTTTGCAGTTTTAAAATTATGTTTTAAAATGGACTATCATATGCTTA
CCGTAACTTGAAAGTATTTCGATTTCTTGGCTTTATATATCTTGTGGAAAGGACGAAACACCGAGGATTC
TGGGAGAATTCGTTTTAGAGCTAGAAATAGCAAGTTAAAATAAGGCTAGTCCGTTATCAACTTGAAAAAG
TGGCACCGAGTCGGTGCTTTTTTGTTTTAGAGCTAGAAATAGCAAGTTAAAATAAGGCTAGTCCGTTTTT
AGCGCGTGCGCCAATTCTGCAGACAAATGGCTCTAGAGGTACC
